>Addgene plasmid #154469 | MSCV-Stop-EGFP (MSE) | addgene full sequence | sequence record 310673 | Addgene NGS Result
AATGAAAGACCCCACCTGTAGGTTTGGCAAGCTAGCTTAAGTAACGCCATTTTGCAAGGCATGGAAAATA
CATAACTGAGAATAGAGAAGTTCAGATCAAGGTTAGGAACAGAGAGACAGCAGAATATGGGCCAAACAGG
ATATCTGTGGTAAGCAGTTCCTGCCCCGGCTCAGGGCCAAGAACAGATGGTCCCCAGATGCGGTCCCGCC
CTCAGCAGTTTCTAGAGAACCATCAGATGTTTCCAGGGTGCCCCAAGGACCTGAAATGACCCTGTGCCTT
ATTTGAACTAACCAATCAGTTCGCTTCTCGCTTCTGTTCGCGCGCTTCTGCTCCCCGAGCTCAATAAAAG
AGCCCACAACCCCTCACTCGGCGCGCCAGTCCTCCGATAGACTGCGTCGCCCGGGTACCCGTATTCCCAA
TAAAGCCTCTTGCTGTTTGCATCCGAATCGTGGACTCGCTGATCCTTGGGAGGGTCTCCTCAGATTGATT
GACTGCCCACCTCGGGGGTCTTTCATTTGGAGGTTCCACCGAGATTTGGAGACCCCTGCCCAGGGACCAC
CGACCCCCCCGCCGGGAGGTAAGCTGGCCAGCGGTCGTTTCGTGTCTGTCTCTGTCTTTGTGCGTGTTTG
TGCCGGCATCTAATGTTTGCGCCTGCGTCTGTACTAGTTAGCTAACTAGCTCTGTATCTGGCGGACCCGT
GGTGGAACTGACGAGTTCTGAACACCCGGCCGCAACCCTGGGAGACGTCCCAGGGACTTTGGGGGCCGTT
TTTGTGGCCCGACCTGAGGAAGGGAGTCGATGTGGAATCCGACCCCGTCAGGATATGTGGTTCTGGTAGG
AGACGAGAACCTAAAACAGTTCCCGCCTCCGTCTGAATTTTTGCTTTCGGTTTGGAACCGAAGCCGCGCG
TCTTGTCTGCTGCAGCGCTGCAGCATCGTTCTGTGTTGTCTCTGTCTGACTGTGTTTCTGTATTTGTCTG
AAAATTAGGGCCAGACTGTTACCACTCCCTTAAGTTTGACCTTAGGTCACTGGAAAGATGTCGAGCGGAT
CGCTCACAACCAGTCGGTAGATGTCAAGAAGAGACGTTGGGTTACCTTCTGCTCTGCAGAATGGCCAACC
TTTAACGTCGGATGGCCGCGAGACGGCACCTTTAACCGAGACCTCATCACCCAGGTTAAGATCAAGGTCT
TTTCACCTGGCCCGCATGGACACCCAGACCAGGTCCCCTACATCGTGACCTGGGAAGCCTTGGCTTTTGA
CCCCCCTCCCTGGGTCAAGCCCTTTGTACACCCTAAGCCTCCGCCTCCTCTTCCTCCATCCGCCCCGTCT
CTCCCCCTTGAACCTCCTCGTTCGACCCCGCCTCGATCCTCCCTTTATCCAGCCCTCACTCCTTCTCTAG
GCGCCGGAATTAGATCTCTCGAGGTTAAACTTAAGCTTGGTACCGAGCTCGGATCCACTAGTCCAGTGTG
GTGGAATTCTGCAGATATCCAGCACAGTGGCGGCCGCATAACTTCGTATAGCATACATTATACGAAGTTA
TTCTAGACACAACCATGGCCTCCTCCGAGAACGTCATCACCGAGTTCATGCGCTTCAAGGTGCGCATGGA
GGGCACCGTGAACGGCCACGAGTTCGAGATCGAGGGCGAGGGCGAGGGCCGCCCCTACGAGGGCCACAAC
ACCGTGAAGCTGAAGGTGACCAAGGGCGGCCCCCTGCCCTTCGCCTGGGACATCCTGTCCCCCCAGTTCC
AGTACGGCTCCAAGGTGTACGTGAAGCACCCCGCCGACATCCCCGACTACAAGAAGCTGTCCTTCCCCGA
GGGCTTCAAGTGGGAGCGCGTGATGAACTTCGAGGACGGCGGCGTGGCGACCGTGACCCAGGACTCCTCC
CTGCAGGACGGCTGCTTCATCTACAAGGTGAAGTTCATCGGCGTGAACTTCCCCTCCGACGGCCCCGTGA
TGCAGAAGAAGACCATGGGCTGGGAGGCCTCCACCGAGCGCCTGTACCCCCGCGACGGCGTGCTGAAGGG
CGAGACCCACAAGGCCCTGAAGCTGAAGGACGGCGGCCACTACCTGGTGGAGTTCAAGTCTATCTACATG
GCCAAGAAGCCCGTGCAGCTGCCCGGCTACTACTACGTGGACGCCAAGCTGGACATCACCTCCCACAACG
AGGACTACACCATCGTGGAGCAGTACGAGCGCACCGAGGGCCGCCACCACCTGTTCCTGTAGAGCTCGCG
ACTCTAGACTGAGTGAGTGACATAACTTCGTATAGCATACATTATACGAAGTTATGCGGCCGCTCGAGCT
CAAGCTTCGAATTCTGCAGTCGACGGTACCGCGGGCCCGGGATCCACCGGTCGCCACCATGGTGAGCAAG
GGCGAGGAGCTGTTCACCGGGGTGGTGCCCATCCTGGTCGAGCTGGACGGCGACGTAAACGGCCACAAGT
TCAGCGTGTCCGGCGAGGGCGAGGGCGATGCCACCTACGGCAAGCTGACCCTGAAGTTCATCTGCACCAC
CGGCAAGCTGCCCGTGCCCTGGCCCACCCTCGTGACCACCCTGACCTACGGCGTGCAGTGCTTCAGCCGC
TACCCCGACCACATGAAGCAGCACGACTTCTTCAAGTCCGCCATGCCCGAAGGCTACGTCCAGGAGCGCA
CCATCTTCTTCAAGGACGACGGCAACTACAAGACCCGCGCCGAGGTGAAGTTCGAGGGCGACACCCTGGT
GAACCGCATCGAGCTGAAGGGCATCGACTTCAAGGAGGACGGCAACATCCTGGGGCACAAGCTGGAGTAC
AACTACAACAGCCACAACGTCTATATCATGGCCGACAAGCAGAAGAACGGCATCAAGGTGAACTTCAAGA
TCCGCCACAACATCGAGGACGGCAGCGTGCAGCTCGCCGACCACTACCAGCAGAACACCCCCATCGGCGA
CGGCCCCGTGCTGCTGCCCGACAACCACTACCTGAGCACCCAGTCCGCCCTGAGCAAAGACCCCAACGAG
AAGCGCGATCACATGGTCCTGCTGGAGTTCGTGACCGCCGCCGGGATCACTCTCGGCATGGACGAGCTGT
ACAAGTAAAGCTCGAGTCTAGAGGGCCCGTTTAACGAATTCTACCGGGTAGGGGAGGCGCTTTTCCCAAG
GCAGTCTGGAGCATGCGCTTTAGCAGCCCCGCTGGGCACTTGGCGCTACACAAGTGGCCTCTGGCCTCGC
ACACATTCCACATCCACCGGTAGGCGCCAACCGGCTCCGTTCTTTGGTGGCCCCTTCGCGCCACCTTCTA
CTCCTCCCCTAGTCAGGAAGTTCCCCCCCGCCCCGCAGCTCGCGTCGTGCAGGACGTGACAAATGGAAGT
AGCACGTCTCACTAGTCTCGTGCAGATGGACAGCACCGCTGAGCAATGGAAGCGGGTAGGCCTTTGGGGC
AGCGGCCAATAGCAGCTTTGCTCCTTCGCTTTCTGGGCTCAGAGGCTGGGAAGGGGTGGGTCCGGGGGCG
GGCTCAGGGGCGGGCTCAGGGGCGGGGCGGGCGCCCGAAGGTCCTCCGGAGGCCCGGCATTCTGCACGCT
TCAAAAGCGCACGTCTGCCGCGCTGTTCTCCTCTTCCTCATCTCCGGGCCTTTCGACCTGCAGCCAATAT
GGGATCGGCCATTGAACAAGATGGATTGCACGCAGGTTCTCCGGCCGCTTGGGTGGAGAGGCTATTCGGC
TATGACTGGGCACAACAGACAATCGGCTGCTCTGATGCCGCCGTGTTCCGGCTGTCAGCGCAGGGGCGCC
CGGTTCTTTTTGTCAAGACCGACCTGTCCGGTGCCCTGAATGAACTGCAGGACGAGGCAGCGCGGCTATC
GTGGCTGGCCACGACGGGCGTTCCTTGCGCAGCTGTGCTCGACGTTGTCACTGAAGCGGGAAGGGACTGG
CTGCTATTGGGCGAAGTGCCGGGGCAGGATCTCCTGTCATCTCACCTTGCTCCTGCCGAGAAAGTATCCA
TCATGGCTGATGCAATGCGGCGGCTGCATACGCTTGATCCGGCTACCTGCCCATTCGACCACCAAGCGAA
ACATCGCATCGAGCGAGCACGTACTCGGATGGAAGCCGGTCTTGTCGATCAGGATGATCTGGACGAAGAG
CATCAGGGGCTCGCGCCAGCCGAACTGTTCGCCAGGCTCAAGGCGCGCATGCCCGACGGCGATGATCTCG
TCGTGACCCATGGCGATGCCTGCTTGCCGAATATCATGGTGGAAAATGGCCGCTTTTCTGGATTCATCGA
CTGTGGCCGGCTGGGTGTGGCGGACCGCTATCAGGACATAGCGTTGGCTACCCGTGATATTGCTGAAGAG
CTTGGCGGCGAATGGGCTGACCGCTTCCTCGTGCTTTACGGTATCGCCGCTCCCGATTCGCAGCGCATCG
CCTTCTATCGCCTTCTTGACGAGTTCTTCTGAGGGGATCCGTCGACCTGCAGCCAAGCTTATCGATAAAA
TAAAAGATTTTATTTAGTCTCCAGAAAAAGGGGGGAATGAAAGACCCCACCTGTAGGTTTGGCAAGCTAG
CTTAAGTAACGCCATTTTGCAAGGCATGGAAAATACATAACTGAGAATAGAGAAGTTCAGATCAAGGTTA
GGAACAGAGAGACAGCAGAATATGGGCCAAACAGGATATCTGTGGTAAGCAGTTCCTGCCCCGGCTCAGG
GCCAAGAACAGATGGTCCCCAGATGCGGTCCCGCCCTCAGCAGTTTCTAGAGAACCATCAGATGTTTCCA
GGGTGCCCCAAGGACCTGAAATGACCCTGTGCCTTATTTGAACTAACCAATCAGTTCGCTTCTCGCTTCT
GTTCGCGCGCTTCTGCTCCCCGAGCTCAATAAAAGAGCCCACAACCCCTCACTCGGCGCGCCAGTCCTCC
GATAGACTGCGTCGCCCGGGTACCCGTGTATCCAATAAACCCTCTTGCAGTTGCATCCGACTTGTGGTCT
CGCTGTTCCTTGGGAGGGTCTCCTCTGAGTGATTGACTACCCGTCAGCGGGGGTCTTTCATGGGTAACAG
TTTCTTGAAGTTGGAGAACAACATTCTGAGGGTAGGAGTCGAATATTAAGTAATCCTGACTCAATTAGCC
ACTGTTTTGAATCCACATACTCCAATACTCCTGAAATAGTTCATTATGGACAGCGCAGAAAGAGCTGGGG
AGAATTGTGAAATTGTTATCCGCTCACAATTCCACACAACATACGAGCCGGAAGCATAAAGTGTAAAGCC
TGGGGTGCCTAATGAGTGAGCTAACTCACATTAATTGCGTTGCGCTCACTGCCCGCTTTCCAGTCGGGAA
ACCTGTCGTGCCAGCTGCATTAATGAATCGGCCAACGCGCGGGGAGAGGCGGTTTGCGTATTGGGCGCTC
TTCCGCTTCCTCGCTCACTGACTCGCTGCGCTCGGTCGTTCGGCTGCGGCGAGCGGTATCAGCTCACTCA
AAGGCGGTAATACGGTTATCCACAGAATCAGGGGATAACGCAGGAAAGAACATGTGAGCAAAAGGCCAGC
AAAAGGCCAGGAACCGTAAAAAGGCCGCGTTGCTGGCGTTTTTCCATAGGCTCCGCCCCCCTGACGAGCA
TCACAAAAATCGACGCTCAAGTCAGAGGTGGCGAAACCCGACAGGACTATAAAGATACCAGGCGTTTCCC
CCTGGAAGCTCCCTCGTGCGCTCTCCTGTTCCGACCCTGCCGCTTACCGGATACCTGTCCGCCTTTCTCC
CTTCGGGAAGCGTGGCGCTTTCTCATAGCTCACGCTGTAGGTATCTCAGTTCGGTGTAGGTCGTTCGCTC
CAAGCTGGGCTGTGTGCACGAACCCCCCGTTCAGCCCGACCGCTGCGCCTTATCCGGTAACTATCGTCTT
GAGTCCAACCCGGTAAGACACGACTTATCGCCACTGGCAGCAGCCACTGGTAACAGGATTAGCAGAGCGA
GGTATGTAGGCGGTGCTACAGAGTTCTTGAAGTGGTGGCCTAACTACGGCTACACTAGAAGAACAGTATT
TGGTATCTGCGCTCTGCTGAAGCCAGTTACCTTCGGAAAAAGAGTTGGTAGCTCTTGATCCGGCAAACAA
ACCACCGCTGGTAGCGGTGGTTTTTTTGTTTGCAAGCAGCAGATTACGCGCAGAAAAAAAGGATCTCAAG
AAGATCCTTTGATCTTTTCTACGGGGTCTGACGCTCAGTGGAACGAAAACTCACGTTAAGGGATTTTGGT
CATGAGATTATCAAAAAGGATCTTCACCTAGATCCTTTTAAATTAAAAATGAAGTTTTAAATCAATCTAA
AGTATATATGAGTAAACTTGGTCTGACAGTTACCAATGCTTAATCAGTGAGGCACCTATCTCAGCGATCT
GTCTATTTCGTTCATCCATAGTTGCCTGACTCCCCGTCGTGTAGATAACTACGATACGGGAGGGCTTACC
ATCTGGCCCCAGTGCTGCAATGATACCGCGAGACCCACGCTCACCGGCTCCAGATTTATCAGCAATAAAC
CAGCCAGCCGGAAGGGCCGAGCGCAGAAGTGGTCCTGCAACTTTATCCGCCTCCATCCAGTCTATTAATT
GTTGCCGGGAAGCTAGAGTAAGTAGTTCGCCAGTTAATAGTTTGCGCAACGTTGTTGCCATTGCTACAGG
CATCGTGGTGTCACGCTCGTCGTTTGGTATGGCTTCATTCAGCTCCGGTTCCCAACGATCAAGGCGAGTT
ACATGATCCCCCATGTTGTGCAAAAAAGCGGTTAGCTCCTTCGGTCCTCCGATCGTTGTCAGAAGTAAGT
TGGCCGCAGTGTTATCACTCATGGTTATGGCAGCACTGCATAATTCTCTTACTGTCATGCCATCCGTAAG
ATGCTTTTCTGTGACTGGTGAGTACTCAACCAAGTCATTCTGAGAATAGTGTATGCGGCGACCGAGTTGC
TCTTGCCCGGCGTCAATACGGGATAATACCGCGCCACATAGCAGAACTTTAAAAGTGCTCATCATTGGAA
AACGTTCTTCGGGGCGAAAACTCTCAAGGATCTTACCGCTGTTGAGATCCAGTTCGATGTAACCCACTCG
TGCACCCAACTGATCTTCAGCATCTTTTACTTTCACCAGCGTTTCTGGGTGAGCAAAAACAGGAAGGCAA
AATGCCGCAAAAAAGGGAATAAGGGCGACACGGAAATGTTGAATACTCATACTCTTCCTTTTTCAATATT
ATTGAAGCATTTATCAGGGTTATTGTCTCATGAGCGGATACATATTTGAATGTATTTAGAAAAATAAACA
AATAGGGGTTCCGCGCACATTTCCCCGAAAAGTGCCACCTGACGTCTAAGAAACCATTATTATCATGACA
TTAACCTATAAAAATAGGCGTATCACGAGGCCCTTTCGTCTCGCGCGTTTCGGTGATGACGGTGAAAACC
TCTGACACATGCAGCTCCCGGAGACGGTCACAGCTTGTCTGTAAGCGGATGCCGGGAGCAGACAAGCCCG
TCAGGGCGCGTCAGCGGGTGTTGGCGGGTGTCGGGGCTGGCTTAACTATGCGGCATCAGAGCAGATTGTA
CTGAGAGTGCACCATATGCGGTGTGAAATACCGCACAGATGCGTAAGGAGAAAATACCGCATCAGGCGCC
ATTCGCCATTCAGGCTGCGCAACTGTTGGGAAGGGCGATCGGTGCGGGCCTCTTCGCTATTACGCCAGCT
GGCGAAAGGGGGATGTGCTGCAAGGCGATTAAGTTGGGTAACGCCAGGGTTTTCCCAGTCACGACGTTGT
AAAACGACGGCGCAAGGAATGGTGCATGCAAGGAGATGGCGCCCAACAGTCCCCCGGCCACGGGGCCTGC
CACCATACCCACGCCGAAACAAGCGCTCATGAGCCCGAAGTGGCGAGCCCGATCTTCCCCATCGGTGATG
TCGGCGATATAGGCGCCAGCAACCGCACCTGTGGCGCCGGTGATGCCGGCCACGATGCGTCCGGCGTAGA
GGCGATTAGTCCAATTTGTTAAAGACAGGATATCAGTGGTCCAGGCTCTAGTTTTGACTCAACAATATCA
CCAGCTGAAGCCTATAGAGTACGAGCCATAGATAAAATAAAAGATTTTATTTAGTCTCCAGAAAAAGGGG
GG
Features (pLannotate 1.2.2; 23 found; start..end, strand, type, name):
      1..517     +  LTR            5' LTR: 5' long terminal repeat from murine embryonic stem cell virus
    581..922     +  misc_feature   MESV Ψ: packaging signal of murine embryonic stem cell virus
    989..1405    +  CDS            gag (truncated): truncated Moloney murine leukemia virus (MMLV) gag gene lacking the start codon
   1508..1541    +  protein_bind   loxP: Cre-mediated recombination occurs in the 8-bp core sequence (GCATACAT). Cre recombinase
   1555..2229    +  CDS            DsRed2: DsRed2 is a basic (constitutively fluorescent) red fluorescent protein published in 2006, derived from Discosoma sp..
   2262..2295    +  protein_bind   loxP: Cre-mediated recombination occurs in the 8-bp core sequence (GCATACAT). Cre recombinase
   2303..2355    +  misc_feature   MCS: multiple cloning site
   2369..3088    +  CDS            EGFP: the original enhanced GFP (Yang et al., 1996) mammalian codon-optimized
   3126..3625    +  promoter       PGK promoter: mouse phosphoglycerate kinase 1 promoter
   3639..4442    +  CDS            NeoR/KanR: aminoglycoside phosphotransferase from Tn5; aph(3')-II (or nptII); confers resistance to neomycin, kanamycin, and G418 (Geneticin®)
   4517..5031    +  LTR            3' LTR: 3' long terminal repeat from murine embryonic stem cell virus
   5193..5209    -  protein_bind   lac operator: The lac repressor binds to the lac operator to inhibit transcription in E. coli. This inhibition can be relieved by adding lactose or isopropyl-β-D-thiogalactopyranoside (IPTG). lac repressor encoded by lacI
   5217..5247    -  promoter       lac promoter: promoter for the E. coli lac operon
   5262..5283    -  protein_bind   CAP binding site: CAP binding activates transcription in the presence of cAMP. E. coli catabolite activator protein
   5296..5388    -  CDS            lacI (fragment): lac repressor; lacI; The lac repressor binds to the lac operator to inhibit transcription in E. coli. This inhibition can be relieved by adding lactose or isopropyl-β-D-thiogalactopyranoside (IPTG).
   5571..6159    -  rep_origin     ori: high-copy-number ColE1/pMB1/pBR322/pUC origin of replication
   6330..7190    -  CDS            AmpR: β-lactamase; bla; confers resistance to ampicillin, carbenicillin, and related antibiotics
   7191..7295    -  promoter       AmpR promoter: bla
   7390..7425    +  CDS            rop (fragment): Rop protein, which maintains plasmids at low copy number; rop
   7527..7626    +  misc_feature   bom (fragment): basis of mobility region from pBR322
   7632..7781    -  CDS            lacZα (fragment): LacZα fragment of β-galactosidase; lacZ fragment
   7781..7982    -  CDS            TcR (fragment): tetracycline efflux protein; tet; confers resistance to tetracycline
   7983..8081    +  CDS            env (fragment): murine leukemia virus gPr80 envelope polyprotein precursor; env; proteolytically cleaved into gp70SU and p15TM subunits
