[The description below was written by a language model from this plasmid's Addgene catalogue record and pLannotate feature annotations shown in this document.]
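Description:
MSCV-Stop-EGFP (MSE) is an empty-backbone gammaretroviral vector built on the murine stem cell virus (MSCV) framework, intended for mammalian expression after packaging into retroviral particles. The proviral region is bounded by 5' and 3' MESV-type long terminal repeats and carries the Ψ packaging signal plus a truncated, start-codon-less gag segment, which together allow the transcript to be encapsidated and integrated into target cells while the viral proteins are supplied in trans. In bacteria the plasmid is maintained through a high-copy ColE1/pUC-type origin and selected with ampicillin via β-lactamase. The remaining backbone annotations (lac promoter/operator and fragments of lacI, lacZα, rop, bom, TcR and env) are cloning remnants rather than functional parts. The catalogue lists a backbone of 6,792 bp, whereas the sequenced record is 8,122 nt.

The payload is a Cre-dependent "translational stop" cassette. Downstream of the 5' LTR, which serves as the promoter, a DsRed2 coding sequence is flanked by two loxP sites in the same orientation, followed by a multiple cloning site and then EGFP. Before recombination, the red fluorescent protein is the first open reading frame on the transcript and presumably blocks translation of what lies downstream, so transduced cells are marked red. Cre excises DsRed2, which should allow translation of a gene cloned into the MCS and of EGFP, switching cells from red to green. The record does not state whether an inserted gene is expressed as an EGFP fusion. A separate mouse PGK promoter drives NeoR for G418 selection of transduced cells. The associated publication used this stop-cassette system for a conditional NPM-ALK-driven model of T-cell lymphoma.
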