Addgene plasmid #154469: MSCV-Stop-EGFP (MSE)
Purpose: (Empty Backbone) MSCV-Stop-EGFP-pgk-Neo (retroviral construct containing the RFP-based translational stop cassette)
Depositing lab: Cornelius Miething. Depositing organization: Universitaetsklinikum Freiburg. Publication: A novel conditional NPM-ALK-driven model of CD30+ T-cell lymphoma mediated by a translational stop cassette. Shoumariyeh K, Schneider N, Poggio T, Veratti P, Ehrenfeld S, Redhaber DM, Khan R, Pfeifer D, Klingeberg C, Kreutmair S, Rudelius M, Quintanilla-Martinez L, Fend F, Illert AL, Duyster J, Miething C. Oncogene. 2020 Feb;39(9):1904-1913. doi: 10.1038/s41388-019-1058-1. Epub 2019 Nov 21. PubMed 31754210.
Backbone
  Vector backbone: MSCV
  Backbone size (bp): 6792
  Vector type: Mammalian Expression, Retroviral
  Selectable markers: Neomycin (select with G418)
Growth in bacteria
  Bacterial resistance: Ampicillin, 100 μg/mL
  Growth temperature: 37°C
  Growth strain: NEB Stable
  Copy number: Unknown
Gene/Insert
  Cloning method: Restriction Enzyme
Terms and licenses: Academic/Nonprofit Terms; Industry Terms: Not Available to Industry
How to cite: MSCV-Stop-EGFP (MSE) was a gift from Cornelius Miething (Addgene plasmid # 154469 ; http://n2t.net/addgene:154469 ; RRID:Addgene_154469)
